Addgene plasmid #47435: Myc-Rab35 S22N
Depositing lab: Peter McPherson. Publication: Interplay between Rab35 and Arf6 controls cargo recycling to coordinate cell adhesion and migration. Allaire PD, Seyed Sadr M, Chaineau M, Seyed Sadr E, Konefal S, Fotouhi M, Maret D, Ritter B, Del Maestro RF, McPherson PS. J Cell Sci. 2013 Feb 1;126(Pt 3):722-31. doi: 10.1242/jcs.112375. Epub 2012 Dec 21. PubMed 23264734.
Backbone
  Vector backbone: pCDNA3-myc
  Backbone manufacturer: Invitrogen
  Vector type: Mammalian Expression
Growth in bacteria
  Bacterial resistance: Ampicillin, 100 μg/mL
  Growth temperature: 37°C
  Growth strain: DH5alpha
  Copy number: High Copy
Gene/Insert
  Gene/Insert name: Rab35 S22N (alt name: Rab35)
  Species: H. sapiens (human)
  Mutation: S22N inactive
  Entrez Gene: RAB35 (a.k.a. H-ray, RAB1C, RAY)
  Promoter: CMV
  Tag / fusion protein: Myc (N terminal on backbone)
  Cloning method: Unknown
  Sequencing primers: 5′ CMV-F; 3′ BGHrev
Terms and licenses: Academic/Nonprofit Terms; Industry Terms: Not Available to Industry
How to cite: Myc-Rab35 S22N was a gift from Peter McPherson (Addgene plasmid # 47435 ; http://n2t.net/addgene:47435 ; RRID:Addgene_47435)
