[The description below was written by a language model from this plasmid's Addgene catalogue record and pLannotate feature annotations shown in this document.]
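Description:
Myc-Rab35 S22N is a mammalian expression plasmid of about 6.1 kb built on a pcDNA3-derived backbone carrying a Myc tag (pCDNA3-myc). It encodes human RAB35 with the S22N substitution, which the record describes as an inactive form. The coding sequence sits downstream of the human cytomegalovirus immediate-early enhancer and promoter and is followed by the bovine growth hormone polyadenylation signal, giving strong constitutive expression after transfection. According to the catalogue entry, the Myc epitope is supplied by the backbone and fused to the N terminus of Rab35. The automated annotation does not mark the tag as a separate feature, although there is unannotated space between the T7 promoter and the start of the RAB35 reading frame where it would lie. T7 and SP6 phage promoters flank the insert, as is usual for this vector family.

In E. coli the plasmid replicates from a high-copy ColE1/pUC-type origin and is selected with ampicillin through the bla gene. An f1 origin is also present. A second cassette places the neomycin phosphotransferase gene under the SV40 early promoter with an SV40 polyadenylation signal, which in principle allows G418 selection of stably transfected mammalian cells. The short lacI, ble, bom and HIV-1 LTR hits in the feature table are fragments and probably reflect backbone remnants or sequence similarity rather than functional elements.

Rab35 is a small GTPase that regulates endocytic membrane trafficking by cycling between GDP- and GTP-bound states. This mutant is suited to testing loss of Rab35 activity in cells, with the Myc tag allowing detection. The associated study concerned the interplay of Rab35 and Arf6 in cargo recycling, cell adhesion and migration.
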