Features (pLannotate 1.2.2; 21 found; start..end, strand, type, name):
      2..94      +  CDS            lacI (fragment): lac repressor; lacI; The lac repressor binds to the lac operator to inhibit transcription in E. coli. This inhibition can be relieved by adding lactose or isopropyl-β-D-thiogalactopyranoside (IPTG).
    107..128     +  protein_bind   CAP binding site: CAP binding activates transcription in the presence of cAMP. E. coli catabolite activator protein
    143..173     +  promoter       lac promoter: promoter for the E. coli lac operon
    181..197     +  protein_bind   lac operator: The lac repressor binds to the lac operator to inhibit transcription in E. coli. This inhibition can be relieved by adding lactose or isopropyl-β-D-thiogalactopyranoside (IPTG). lac repressor encoded by lacI
    270..391     -  polyA_signal   SV40 poly(A) signal: SV40 polyadenylation signal
    386..544     -  CDS            ble (fragment): BLE_KLEPN - Experimental evidence at protein level: Swiss-Prot protein existence level 1. Binding protein with a strong affinity to the bleomycin family of antibiotics. Binds to CL990; an antimitotic-antibiotic compound. From Klebsiella pneumoniae.
    568..1359    -  CDS            neo: KKA2_KLEPN - Also known as kan, nptII. Experimental evidence at protein level: Swiss-Prot protein existence level 1. Resistance to kanamycin, neomycin, paromomycin, ribostamycin, butirosin and gentamicin B. From Klebsiella pneumoniae.
   1426..1755    -  promoter       SV40 promoter: SV40 enhancer and early promoter
   1769..2197    -  rep_origin     f1 ori (sequence partly withheld): f1 bacteriophage origin of replication; arrow indicates direction of (+) strand synthesis
   2218..2239    -  promoter       SV40 promoter (fragment): SV40 enhancer and early promoter
   2243..2467    -  polyA_signal   bGH poly(A) signal: bovine growth hormone polyadenylation signal
   2493..2511    +  promoter       SP6 promoter: promoter for bacteriophage SP6 RNA polymerase
   2575..3177    -  CDS            RAB35: RAB35_HUMAN - Also known as RAB1C, RAY. Experimental evidence at protein level: Swiss-Prot protein existence level 1. The small GTPases Rab are key regulators of intracellular membrane trafficking, from the formation of transport vesicles to their fusion with membranes. Rabs cycle between an inactive GDP-bound form and an active GTP-bound form that is able to recruit to membranes different sets of downstream effectors directly responsible for vesicle formation, movement, tethering and fusion. That Rab is involved in the process of endocytosis and is an essential rate-limiting regulator of the
   3242..3260    -  promoter       T7 promoter: promoter for bacteriophage T7 RNA polymerase
   3276..3309    -  LTR            5' LTR (truncated) (fragment): truncated 5' long terminal repeat (LTR) from HIV-1
   3305..3508    -  promoter       CMV promoter: human cytomegalovirus (CMV) immediate early promoter
   3509..3888    -  enhancer       CMV enhancer: human cytomegalovirus immediate early enhancer
   4043..4095    +  misc_feature   bom (fragment): basis of mobility region from pBR322
   4154..4258    +  promoter       AmpR promoter: bla
   4259..5119    +  CDS            AmpR: β-lactamase; bla; confers resistance to ampicillin, carbenicillin, and related antibiotics
   5290..5878    +  rep_origin     ori: high-copy-number ColE1/pMB1/pBR322/pUC origin of replication
>Addgene plasmid #47435 | Myc-Rab35 S22N | addgene full sequence | sequence record 139173 | Addgene NGS result
AGCGCCCAATACGCAAACCGCCTCTCCCCGCGCGTTGGCCGATTCATTAATGCAGCTGGCACGACAGGTT
TCCCGACTGGAAAGCGGGCAGTGAGCGCAACGCAATTAATGTGAGTTAGCTCACTCATTAGGCACCCCAG
GCTTTACACTTTATGCTTCCGGCTCGTATGTTGTGTGGAATTGTGAGCGGATAACAATTTCACACAGGAA
ACAGCTATGACCATGATTACGCCAAGCTCTAGCTAGAGGTCGACGGTATACAGACATGATAAGATACATT
GATGAGTTTGGACAAACCACAACTAGAATGCAGTGAAAAAAATGCTTTATTTGTGAAATTTGTGATGCTA
TTGCTTTATTTGTAACCATTATAAGCTGCAATAAACAAGTTGGGGTGGGCGAAGAACTCCAGCATGAGAT
CCCCGCGCTGGAGGATCATCCAGCCGGCGTCCCGGAAAACGATTCCGAAGCCCAACCTTTCATAGAAGGC
GGCGGTGGAATCGAAATCTCGTGATGGCAGGTTGGGCGTCGCTTGGTCGGTCATTTCGAACCCCAGAGTC
CCGCTCAGAAGAACTCGTCAAGAAGGCGATAGAAGGCGATGCGCTGCGAATCGGGAGCGGCGATACCGTA
AAGCACGAGGAAGCGGTCAGCCCATTCGCCGCCAAGCTCTTCAGCAATATCACGGGTAGCCAACGCTATG
TCCTGATAGCGGTCCGCCACACCCAGCCGGCCACAGTCGATGAATCCAGAAAAGCGGCCATTTTCCACCA
TGATATTCGGCAAGCAGGCATCGCCATGGGTCACGACGAGATCCTCGCCGTCGGGCATGCGCGCCTTGAG
CCTGGCGAACAGTTCGGCTGGCGCGAGCCCCTGATGCTCTTCGTCCAGATCATCCTGATCGACAAGACCG
GCTTCCATCCGAGTACGTGCTCGCTCGATGCGATGTTTCGCTTGGTGGTCGAATGGGCAGGTAGCCGGAT
CAAGCGTATGCAGCCGCCGCATTGCATCAGCCATGATGGATACTTTCTCGGCAGGAGCAAGGTGAGATGA
CAGGAGATCCTGCCCCGGCACTTCGCCCAATAGCAGCCAGTCCCTTCCCGCTTCAGTGACAACGTCGAGC
ACAGCTGCGCAAGGAACGCCCGTCGTGGCCAGCCACGATAGCCGCGCTGCCTCGTCCTGCAGTTCATTCA
GGGCACCGGACAGGTCGGTCTTGACAAAAAGAACCGGGCGCCCCTGCGCTGACAGCCGGAACACGGCGGC
ATCAGAGCAGCCGATTGTCTGTTGTGCCCAGTCATAGCCGAATAGCCTCTCCACCCAAGCGGCCGGAGAA
CCTGCGTGCAATCCATCTTGTTCAATCATGCGAAACGATCCTCATCCTGTCTCTTGATCAGATCCGAAAA
TGGATATACAAGCTCCCGGGAGCTTTTTGCAAAAGCCTAGGCCTCCAAAAAAGCCTCCTCACTACTTCTG
GAATAGCTCAGAGGCAGAGGCGGCCTCGGCCTCTGCATAAATAAAAAAAATTAGTCAGCCATGGGGCGGA
GAATGGGCGGAACTGGGCGGAGTTAGGGGCGGGATGGGCGGAGTTAGGGGCGGGACTATGGTTGCTGACT
AATTGAGATGCATGCTTTGCATACTTCTGCCTGCTGGGGAGCCTGGGGACTTTCCACACCTGGTTGCTGA
CTAATTGAGATGCATGCTTTGCATACTTCTGCCTGCTGGGGAGCCTGGGGACTTTCCACACCCTAACTGA
CACACATTCCACAGAATTAATTCGCGTTAAATTTTTGTTAAATCAGCTCATTTTTTAACCAATAGGCCGA
AATCGGCAAAATCCCTTATAAATCAAAAGAATAGACCGAGATAGGGT
[37 nt withheld, positions 1868-1904]
AAAGAACGTGGACTCCAACGTCAAAGG
[49 nt withheld, positions 1932-1980]
T
[91 nt withheld, positions 1982-2072]
G
[124 nt withheld, positions 2074-2197]
GGGGATACCCCCTAGAGCCCCAGCTGGTTCTTTCCGCCTCAGAAGCCATAGAGCCCACCGCATCCCCAGC
ATGCCTGCTATTGTCTTCCCAATCCTCCCCCTTGCTGTCCTGCCCCACCCCACCCCCCAGAATAGAATGA
CACCTACTCAGACAATGCGATGCAATTTCCTCATTTTATTAGGAAAGGACAGTGGGAGTGGCACCTTCCA
GGGTCAAGGAAGGCACGGGGGAGGGGCAAACAACAGATGGCTGGCAACTAGAAGGCACAGTCGAGGCTGA
TCAGCGAGCTCTAGCATTTAGGTGACACTATAGAATAGGGCCCTCTAGATGCATGCTCGAGCGGCCGCCA
GTGTGATGGATATCTGCAGAATTCTTAGCAGCAGCGTTTCTTTCGTTTACTGTTCTTCGTGAGCTTCACC
ACATCGTTCTGTTGTTGCTGCTGCTGTTTTGCCAGGTTGTCTTTCTTTGCTCGGAGGACCAGCTCCGTGA
TGCAGTTGAACATCTCTTCCACGTTGACATTCTCCTTGGCGCTGGTCTCGAACAACTGGATGCCCATCTG
CCCGGCGAATTTGTAGGCATCTTCCGTCTCCACCACCTTCCGCTCAGGGTCGTCATTCTTATTACCCACT
AATATTCGGCACACATCATCACAGTTCTGGTTGATTTCGTGAAGCCACCGCTTGACGTTGACAAAGGACT
CGGCACTGGTGACGTCGTAAACCACAATGACCCCGTGGGTCCCCCGATAATACGTGGAGGTGATGGTGCG
GAAGCGCTCCTGCCCCGCTGTGTCCCAGATCTGCAGCTTCACCTTCTCCCCGTTGATCTCCACGGTCCGG
ATCTTGAAATCCACTCCGATCGTGGTGATGTAGCTGCCTGAGAAAGTGTTGTCTGCAAAACGCAACAGTA
AACTGTTCTTGCCCACACCGCTGTCGCCGATGATGAGCAGCTTGAAGAGGTGGTCGTAGTCCCGGGCCAT
GGATCCCAGGTCCTCCTCTGAGATCAGCTTCTGCATTGATGCCATGGTGGCAAGCTTGGGTCTCCCTATA
GTGAGTCGTATTAATTTCGATAAGCCAGTAAGCAGTGGGTTCTCTAGTTAGCCAGAGAGCTCTGCTTATA
TAGACCTCCCACCGTACACGCCTACCGCCCATTTGCGTCAATGGGGCGGAGTTGTTACGACATTTTGGAA
AGTCCCGTTGATTTTGGTGCCAAAACAAACTCCCATTGACGTCAATGGGGTGGAGACTTGGAAATCCCCG
TGAGTCAAACCGCTATCCACGCCCATTGATGTACTGCCAAAACCGCATCACCATGGTAATAGCGATGACT
AATACGTAGATGTACTGCCAAGTAGGAAAGTCCCATAAGGTCATGTACTGGGCATAATGCCAGGCGGGCC
ATTTACCGTCATTGACGTCAATAGGGGGCGTACTTGGCATATGATACACTTGATGTACTGCCAAGTGGGC
AGTTTACCGTAAATACTCCACCCATTGACGTCAATGGAAAGTCCCTATTGGCGTTACTATGGGAACATAC
GTCATTATTGACGTCAATGGGCGGGGGTCGTTGGGCGGTCAGCCAGGCGGGCCATTTACCGTAAGTTATG
TAACGCGGAACTCCATATATGGGCTATGAACTAATGACCCCGTAATTGATTACTATTAATAACTAGTCAA
TAATCAATGTCAACGCGTATATCTGGCCCGTACATCGCGAAGCAGCGCAAAACGCCTAACCCTAAGCAGA
TTCTTCATGCAATTGTCGGTCAAGCCTTGCCTTGTTGTAGCTTAAATTTTGCTCGCGCACTACTCAGCGA
CCTCCAACACACAAGCAGGGAGCAGATACTGGCTTAACTATGCGGCATCAGAGCAGATTGTACTGAGAGT
GCACCATAGGGGATCGGGAGATCTCCCGATCCGTCGACGTCAGGTGGCACTTTTCGGGGAAATGTGCGCG
GAACCCCTATTTGTTTATTTTTCTAAATACATTCAAATATGTATCCGCTCATGAGACAATAACCCTGATA
AATGCTTCAATAATATTGAAAAAGGAAGAGTATGAGTATTCAACATTTCCGTGTCGCCCTTATTCCCTTT
TTTGCGGCATTTTGCCTTCCTGTTTTTGCTCACCCAGAAACGCTGGTGAAAGTAAAAGATGCTGAAGATC
AGTTGGGTGCACGAGTGGGTTACATCGAACTGGATCTCAACAGCGGTAAGATCCTTGAGAGTTTTCGCCC
CGAAGAACGTTTTCCAATGATGAGCACTTTTAAAGTTCTGCTATGTGGCGCGGTATTATCCCGTATTGAC
GCCGGGCAAGAGCAACTCGGTCGCCGCATACACTATTCTCAGAATGACTTGGTTGAGTACTCACCAGTCA
CAGAAAAGCATCTTACGGATGGCATGACAGTAAGAGAATTATGCAGTGCTGCCATAACCATGAGTGATAA
CACTGCGGCCAACTTACTTCTGACAACGATCGGAGGACCGAAGGAGCTAACCGCTTTTTTGCACAACATG
GGGGATCATGTAACTCGCCTTGATCGTTGGGAACCGGAGCTGAATGAAGCCATACCAAACGACGAGCGTG
ACACCACGATGCCTGTAGCAATGGCAACAACGTTGCGCAAACTATTAACTGGCGAACTACTTACTCTAGC
TTCCCGGCAACAATTAATAGACTGGATGGAGGCGGATAAAGTTGCAGGACCACTTCTGCGCTCGGCCCTT
CCGGCTGGCTGGTTTATTGCTGATAAATCTGGAGCCGGTGAGCGTGGGTCTCGCGGTATCATTGCAGCAC
TGGGGCCAGATGGTAAGCCCTCCCGTATCGTAGTTATCTACACGACGGGGAGTCAGGCAACTATGGATGA
ACGAAATAGACAGATCGCTGAGATAGGTGCCTCACTGATTAAGCATTGGTAACTGTCAGACCAAGTTTAC
TCATATATACTTTAGATTGATTTAAAACTTCATTTTTAATTTAAAAGGATCTAGGTGAAGATCCTTTTTG
ATAATCTCATGACCAAAATCCCTTAACGTGAGTTTTCGTTCCACTGAGCGTCAGACCCCGTAGAAAAGAT
CAAAGGATCTTCTTGAGATCCTTTTTTTCTGCGCGTAATCTGCTGCTTGCAAACAAAAAAACCACCGCTA
CCAGCGGTGGTTTGTTTGCCGGATCAAGAGCTACCAACTCTTTTTCCGAAGGTAACTGGCTTCAGCAGAG
CGCAGATACCAAATACTGTTCTTCTAGTGTAGCCGTAGTTAGGCCACCACTTCAAGAACTCTGTAGCACC
GCCTACATACCTCGCTCTGCTAATCCTGTTACCAGTGGCTGCTGCCAGTGGCGATAAGTCGTGTCTTACC
GGGTTGGACTCAAGACGATAGTTACCGGATAAGGCGCAGCGGTCGGGCTGAACGGGGGGTTCGTGCACAC
AGCCCAGCTTGGAGCGAACGACCTACACCGAACTGAGATACCTACAGCGTGAGCTATGAGAAAGCGCCAC
GCTTCCCGAAGGGAGAAAGGCGGACAGGTATCCGGTAAGCGGCAGGGTCGGAACAGGAGAGCGCACGAGG
GAGCTTCCAGGGGGAAACGCCTGGTATCTTTATAGTCCTGTCGGGTTTCGCCACCTCTGACTTGAGCGTC
GATTTTTGTGATGCTCGTCAGGGGGGCGGAGCCTATGGAAAAACGCCAGCAACGCGGCCTTTTTACGGTT
CCTGGCCTTTTGCTGGCCTTTTGCTCACATGTTCTTTCCTGCGTTATCCCCTGATTCTGTGGATAACCGT
ATTACCGCCTTTGAGTGAGCTGATACCGCTCGCCGCAGCCGAACGACCGAGCGCAGCGAGTCAGTGAGCG
AGGAAGCGGAAG
