>Addgene plasmid #47435 | Myc-Rab35 S22N | addgene partial sequence | sequence record 68410 | CMV-F 5'-CGCAAATGGGCGGTAGGCGTG-3'
GAGCTCTCTGGCTAACTAGAGAACCCACTGCTTACTGGCTTATCGAAATTAATACGACTCACTATAGGGA
GACCCAAGCTTGCCACCATGGCATCAATGCAGAAGCTGATCTCAGAGGAGGACCTGGGATCCATGGCCCG
GGACTACGACCACCTCTTCAAGCTGCTCATCATCGGCGACAGCGGTGTGGGCAAGAACAGTTTACTGTTG
CGTTTTGCAGACAACACTTTCTCAGGCAGCTACATCACCACGATCGGAGTGGATTTCAAGATCCGGACCG
TGGAGATCAACGGGGAGAAGGTGAAGCTGCAGATCTGGGACACAGCGGGGCAGGAGCGCTTCCGCACCAT
CACCTCCACGTATTATCGGGGGACCCACGGGGTCATTGTGGTTTACGACGTCACCAGTGCCGAGTCCTTT
GTCAACGTCAAGCGGTGGCTTCACGAAATCAACCAGAACTGTGATGATGTGTGCCGAATATTAGTGGGTA
ATAAGAATGACGACCCTGAGCGGAAGGTGGTGGAGACGGAAGATGCCTACAAATTCGCCGGGCAGATGGG
CATCCAGTTGTTCGAGACCAGCGCCAAGGAGAATGTCAACGTGGAAGAGATGTTCAACTGCATCACGGAG
CTGGTCCTCCGAGCAAAGAAAGACAACCTGGCAAAACAGCAGCAGCAACAACAGAACGATGTGGTGAAGC
TCACGAAGAACAGTAAACGAAAGAAACGCTGCTGCTAAGAATTCTGCAGATATCCATCACACTGGCGGCC
GCTCGAGCATGCATCTAGAGGGCCCTATTCTATAGTGTCACCTAAATGCTAGAGCTCGCTGATCAGCCTC
GACTGTGCCTTCTAGTTGCCAGCCATCTGTTGTTTGCCCCTCCCCCGTGCCTTCCTTGACCCTGGAAGGT
GCCACTCCCACTGTCCTTTCCTAATAAAA
